Addgene plasmid #184652: pLPC-MYC.Mm.KAT5
Purpose: Retroviral expression of mouse Kat5
Depositing lab: Agnel Sfeir. Depositing organization: Memorial Sloan-Kettering Cancer Center. Publication: Rap1 regulates TIP60 function during fate transition between two-cell-like and pluripotent states. Barry RM, Sacco O, Mameri A, Stojaspal M, Kartsonis W, Shah P, De Ioannes P, Hofr C, Cote J, Sfeir A. Genes Dev. 2022 Feb 24. pii: gad.349039.121. doi: 10.1101/gad.349039.121. PubMed 35210222.
Backbone
  Vector backbone: pLPC
  Backbone size w/o insert (bp): 5727
  Total vector size (bp): 7255
  Vector type: Mammalian Expression, Retroviral
  Selectable markers: Puromycin
Growth in bacteria
  Bacterial resistance: Ampicillin, 100 μg/mL
  Growth temperature: 37°C
  Growth strain: NEB Stable
  Copy number: Unknown
Gene/Insert
  Gene/Insert name: Kat5
  Species: M. musculus (mouse)
  Entrez Gene: Kat5 (a.k.a. CPLA2, Htatip, Htatip1, PLIP, Tip55, Tip60)
  Promoter: CMV
  Tag / fusion protein: MYC (N terminal on backbone)
  Cloning method: Restriction Enzyme; 5′ cloning site BamHI (unknown if destroyed); 3′ cloning site EcoRI (unknown if destroyed)
  Sequencing primers: 5′ GGATCCGCGGAGGTGGGGGAGATA; 3′ AAGCTAGCTTGCCAAACCTACAGG
Terms and licenses: Academic/Nonprofit Terms; Industry Terms: Not Available to Industry
Depositor comments: Please visit https://www.biorxiv.org/content/10.1101/2021.11.02.467017v1 for bioRxiv preprint.
How to cite: pLPC-MYC.Mm.KAT5 was a gift from Agnel Sfeir (Addgene plasmid # 184652 ; http://n2t.net/addgene:184652 ; RRID:Addgene_184652)
