[The description below was written by a language model from this plasmid's Addgene catalogue record and the feature table of its GenBank file.]
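Description:
pLPC-MYC.Mm.KAT5 is a 7,255 bp Moloney murine leukemia virus (MMLV)-based retroviral vector, built on the pLPC backbone, for expressing mouse Kat5 (also known as Tip60, a lysine acetyltransferase) in mammalian cells. It is propagated in E. coli through a high-copy ColE1/pUC-type origin and selected with ampicillin via the beta-lactamase gene. The retroviral portion is bounded by two MMLV long terminal repeats and includes the Psi packaging signal plus a truncated gag segment lacking its start codon. Together these allow the transcribed genome to be packaged into viral particles when the structural and enzymatic viral proteins are supplied in trans by a packaging cell line, so the resulting virus can deliver and integrate the cassette but cannot replicate.

Within the proviral region, a puromycin N-acetyltransferase gene lies directly downstream of the gag fragment with no annotated promoter of its own, an arrangement consistent with expression from the 5′ LTR, and it allows puromycin selection of stably transduced cells. Further downstream, an internal human CMV immediate-early enhancer and promoter drives the payload. A T7 promoter follows, then a Kozak consensus and an N-terminal Myc epitope tag contributed by the backbone. According to the catalogue record, the Kat5 coding sequence was cloned between BamHI and EcoRI sites. The feature table does not annotate the Kat5 open reading frame itself, but the unannotated stretch between the Myc tag and the 3′ LTR is where it would lie. The Myc tag permits detection or immunoprecipitation of the expressed protein. The plasmid was deposited in connection with a study of Rap1 regulation of TIP60 function during transitions between two-cell-like and pluripotent states.
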