LOCUS       Exported 7255 bp ds-DNA circular SYN 24-MAY-2022
DEFINITION  Retroviral expression of mouse Kat5.
ACCESSION   .
VERSION     .
KEYWORDS    pLPC-MYC.Mm.KAT5
SOURCE      synthetic DNA construct
  ORGANISM  synthetic DNA construct
REFERENCE   1 (bases 1 to 7255)
  AUTHORS   Barry RM, Sacco O, Mameri A, Stojaspal M, Kartsonis W, Shah P, De
            Ioannes P, Hofr C, Cote J, Sfeir A
  TITLE     Rap1 regulates TIP60 function during fate transition between
            two-cell-like and pluripotent states.
  JOURNAL   Genes Dev. 2022 Feb 24. pii: gad.349039.121. doi:
            10.1101/gad.349039.121.
  PUBMED    35210222
REFERENCE   2 (bases 1 to 7255)
  AUTHORS   .
  TITLE     Direct Submission
  JOURNAL   Exported May 24, 2022 from SnapGene Server 1.1.58
            http://www.snapgene.com
FEATURES             Location/Qualifiers
     source          1..7255
                     /organism="synthetic DNA construct"
                     /mol_type="other DNA"
     primer_bind     complement(11..28)
                     /label=L4440
                     /note="L4440 vector, forward primer"
     rep_origin      complement(182..770)
                     /direction=LEFT
                     /label=ori
                     /note="high-copy-number ColE1/pMB1/pBR322/pUC origin of
                     replication"
     primer_bind     complement(262..281)
                     /label=pBR322ori-F
                     /note="pBR322 origin, forward primer"
     CDS             complement(930..1790)
                     /codon_start=1
                     /gene="bla"
                     /product="beta-lactamase"
                     /label=AmpR
                     /note="confers resistance to ampicillin, carbenicillin, and
                     related antibiotics"
                     /translation="MSIQHFRVALIPFFAAFCLPVFAHPETLVKVKDAEDQLGARVGYI
                     ELDLNSGKILESFRPEERFPMMSTFKVLLCGAVLSRIDAGQEQLGRRIHYSQNDLVEYS
                     PVTEKHLTDGMTVRELCSAAITMSDNTAANLLLTTIGGPKELTAFLHNMGDHVTRLDRW
                     EPELNEAIPNDERDTTMPVAMATTLRKLLTGELLTLASRQQLIDWMEADKVAGPLLRSA
                     LPAGWFIADKSGAGERGSRGIIAALGPDGKPSRIVVIYTTGSQATMDERNRQIAEIGAS
                     LIKHW"
     primer_bind     1553..1572
                     /label=Amp-R
                     /note="Ampicillin resistance gene, reverse primer"
     promoter        complement(1791..1895)
                     /gene="bla"
                     /label=AmpR promoter
     LTR             1926..2395
                     /note="long terminal repeat from Moloney murine leukemia
                     virus"
     misc_feature    2460..2659
                     /label=MMLV Psi
                     /note="packaging signal of Moloney murine leukemia virus
                     (MMLV)"
     CDS             2860..3276
                     /label=gag (truncated)
                     /note="truncated Moloney murine leukemia virus (MMLV) gag
                     gene lacking the start codon"
     primer_bind     3206..3228
                     /label=pLXSN 5'
                     /note="Murine stem cell virus, forward primer. Also called
                     MSCV"
     primer_bind     3244..3260
                     /label=pBABE 5'
                     /note="Psi packaging signal, forward primer for pBABE
                     vectors"
     CDS             3294..3893
                     /codon_start=1
                     /gene="pac from Streptomyces alboniger"
                     /product="puromycin N-acetyltransferase"
                     /label=PuroR
                     /note="confers resistance to puromycin"
                     /translation="MTEYKPTVRLATRDDVPRAVRTLAAAFADYPATRHTVDPDRHIER
                     VTELQELFLTRVGLDIGKVWVADDGAAVAVWTTPESVEAGAVFAEIGPRMAELSGSRLA
                     AQQQMEGLLAPHRPKEPAWFLATVGVSPDHQGKGLGSAVVLPGVEAAERAGVPAFLETS
                     APRNLPFYERLGFTVTADVEVPEGPRTWCMTRKPGA"
     primer_bind     complement(3294..3313)
                     /label=Puro-R
                     /note="Puromycin resistance gene, reverse primer. Also
                     called puro-variant-R"
     primer_bind     3790..3810
                     /label=Puro-F
                     /note="Puromycin resistance gene, forward primer"
     primer_bind     complement(3982..4001)
                     /label=pRS-marker
                     /note="pRS vectors, use to sequence yeast selectable
                     marker"
     enhancer        4173..4552
                     /label=CMV enhancer
                     /note="human cytomegalovirus immediate early enhancer"
     promoter        4553..4756
                     /label=CMV promoter
                     /note="human cytomegalovirus (CMV) immediate early
                     promoter"
     primer_bind     4707..4727
                     /label=CMV-F
                     /note="Human CMV immediate early promoter, forward primer"
     primer_bind     4801..4820
                     /label=T7
                     /note="T7 promoter, forward primer"
     promoter        4801..4819
                     /label=T7 promoter
                     /note="promoter for bacteriophage T7 RNA polymerase"
     regulatory      4851..4860
                     /regulatory_class="other"
                     /note="vertebrate consensus sequence for strong initiation
                     of translation (Kozak, 1987)"
     CDS             4860..4889
                     /codon_start=1
                     /product="Myc (human c-Myc proto-oncogene) epitope tag"
                     /label=Myc
                     /translation="EQKLISEEDL"
     LTR             6667..7136
                     /note="long terminal repeat from Moloney murine leukemia
                     virus"
ORIGIN
        1 cttccgcttc ctcgctcact gactcgctgc gctcggtcgt tcggctgcgg cgagcggtat
       61 cagctcactc aaaggcggta atacggttat ccacagaatc aggggataac gcaggaaaga
      121 acatgtgagc aaaaggccag caaaaggcca ggaaccgtaa aaaggccgcg ttgctggcgt
      181 ttttccatag gctccgcccc cctgacgagc atcacaaaaa tcgacgctca agtcagaggt
      241 ggcgaaaccc gacaggacta taaagatacc aggcgtttcc ccctggaagc tccctcgtgc
      301 gctctcctgt tccgaccctg ccgcttaccg gatacctgtc cgcctttctc ccttcgggaa
      361 gcgtggcgct ttctcatagc tcacgctgta ggtatctcag ttcggtgtag gtcgttcgct
      421 ccaagctggg ctgtgtgcac gaaccccccg ttcagcccga ccgctgcgcc ttatccggta
      481 actatcgtct tgagtccaac ccggtaagac acgacttatc gccactggca gcagccactg
      541 gtaacaggat tagcagagcg aggtatgtag gcggtgctac agagttcttg aagtggtggc
      601 ctaactacgg ctacactaga agaacagtat ttggtatctg cgctctgctg aagccagtta
      661 ccttcggaaa aagagttggt agctcttgat ccggcaaaca aaccaccgct ggtagcggtg
      721 gtttttttgt ttgcaagcag cagattacgc gcagaaaaaa aggatctcaa gaagatcctt
      781 tgatcttttc tacggggtct gacgctcagt ggaacgaaaa ctcacgttaa gggattttgg
      841 tcatgagatt atcaaaaagg atcttcacct agatcctttt gcggccgcaa atcaatctaa
      901 agtatatatg agtaaacttg gtctgacagt taccaatgct taatcagtga ggcacctatc
      961 tcagcgatct gtctatttcg ttcatccata gttgcctgac tccccgtcgt gtagataact
     1021 acgatacggg agggcttacc atctggcccc agtgctgcaa tgataccgcg agacccacgc
     1081 tcaccggctc cagatttatc agcaataaac cagccagccg gaagggccga gcgcagaagt
     1141 ggtcctgcaa ctttatccgc ctccatccag tctattaatt gttgccggga agctagagta
     1201 agtagttcgc cagttaatag tttgcgcaac gttgttgcca ttgctacagg catcgtggtg
     1261 tcacgctcgt cgtttggtat ggcttcattc agctccggtt cccaacgatc aaggcgagtt
     1321 acatgatccc ccatgttgtg caaaaaagcg gttagctcct tcggtcctcc gatcgttgtc
     1381 agaagtaagt tggccgcagt gttatcactc atggttatgg cagcactgca taattctctt
     1441 actgtcatgc catccgtaag atgcttttct gtgactggtg agtactcaac caagtcattc
     1501 tgagaatagt gtatgcggcg accgagttgc tcttgcccgg cgtcaatacg ggataatacc
     1561 gcgccacata gcagaacttt aaaagtgctc atcattggaa aacgttcttc ggggcgaaaa
     1621 ctctcaagga tcttaccgct gttgagatcc agttcgatgt aacccactcg tgcacccaac
     1681 tgatcttcag catcttttac tttcaccagc gtttctgggt gagcaaaaac aggaaggcaa
     1741 aatgccgcaa aaaagggaat aagggcgaca cggaaatgtt gaatactcat actcttcctt
     1801 tttcaatatt attgaagcat ttatcagggt tattgtctca tgagcggata catatttgaa
     1861 tgtatttaga aaaataaaca aataggggtt ccgcgcacat ttccccgaaa agtgccacct
     1921 gcagcctgaa tatgggccaa acaggatatc tgtggtaagc agttcctgcc ccggctcagg
     1981 gccaagaaca gatggaacag ctgaatatgg gccaaacagg atatctgtgg taagcagttc
     2041 ctgccccggc tcagggccaa gaacagatgg tccccagatg cggtccagcc ctcagcagtt
     2101 tctagagaac catcagatgt ttccagggtg ccccaaggac ctgaaatgac cctgtgcctt
     2161 atttgaacta accaatcagt tcgcttctcg cttctgttcg cgcgcttctg ctccccgagc
     2221 tcaataaaag agcccacaac ccctcactcg gggcgccagt cctccgattg actgagtcgc
     2281 ccgggtaccc gtgtatccaa taaaccctct tgcagttgca tccgacttgt ggtctcgctg
     2341 ttccttggga gggtctcctc tgagtgattg actacccgtc agcgggggtc tttcatttgg
     2401 gggctcgtcc gggatcggga gacccctgcc cagggaccac cgacccacca ccgggaggca
     2461 agctggccag caacttatct gtgtctgtcc gattgtctag tgtctatgac tgattttatg
     2521 cgcctgcgtc ggtactagtt agctaactag ctctgtatct ggcggacccg tggtggaact
     2581 gacgagttct gaacacccgg ccgcaaccct gggagacgtc ccagggactt tgggggccgt
     2641 ttttgtggcc cgacctgagg aagggagtcg atgtggaatc cgaccccgtc aggatatgtg
     2701 gttctggtag gagacgagaa cctaaaacag ttcccgcctc cgtctgaatt tttgctttcg
     2761 gtttggaacc gaagccgcgc gtcttgtctg ctgcagcgct gcagcatcgt tctgtgttgt
     2821 ctctgtctga ctgtgtttct gtatttgtct gaaaattagg gccagactgt taccactccc
     2881 ttaagtttga ccttaggtca ctggaaagat gtcgagcgga tcgctcacaa ccagtcggta
     2941 gatgtcaaga agagacgttg ggttaccttc tgctctgcag aatggccaac ctttaacgtc
     3001 ggatggccgc gagacggcac ctttaaccga gacctcatca cccaggttaa gatcaaggtc
     3061 ttttcacctg gcccgcatgg acacccagac caggtcccct acatcgtgac ctgggaagcc
     3121 ttggcttttg acccccctcc ctgggtcaag ccctttgtac accctaagcc tccgcctcct
     3181 cttcctccat ccgccccgtc tctccccctt gaacctcctc gttcgacccc gcctcgatcc
     3241 tccctttatc cagccctcac tccttctcta ggcgccggcc ggatcagctt accatgaccg
     3301 agtacaagcc cacggtgcgc ctcgccaccc gcgacgacgt ccccagggcc gtacgcaccc
     3361 tcgccgccgc gttcgccgac taccccgcca cgcgccacac cgtcgatccg gaccgccaca
     3421 tcgagcgggt caccgagctg caagaactct tcctcacgcg cgtcgggctc gacatcggca
     3481 aggtgtgggt cgcggacgac ggcgccgcgg tggcggtctg gaccacgccg gagagcgtcg
     3541 aagcgggggc ggtgttcgcc gagatcggcc cgcgcatggc cgagttgagc ggttcccggc
     3601 tggccgcgca gcaacagatg gaaggcctcc tggcgccgca ccggcccaag gagcccgcgt
     3661 ggttcctggc caccgtcggc gtctcgcccg accaccaggg caagggtctg ggcagcgccg
     3721 tcgtgctccc cggagtggag gcggccgagc gcgccggggt gcccgccttc ctggagacct
     3781 ccgcgccccg caacctcccc ttctacgagc ggctcggctt caccgtcacc gccgacgtcg
     3841 aggtgcccga aggaccgcgc acctggtgca tgacccgcaa gcccggtgcc tgacgcccgc
     3901 cccacgaccc gcagcgcccg accgaaagga gcgcacgacc ccatgcatcg gatctcccga
     3961 tcccctatgg tgcactctca gtacaatctg ctctgatgcc gcatagttaa gccagtatct
     4021 gctccctgct tgtgtgttgg aggtcgctga gtagtgcgcg agcaaaattt aagctacaac
     4081 aaggcaaggc ttgaccgaca attgcatgaa gaatctgctt agggttaggc gttttgcgct
     4141 gcttcgcgat gtacgggcca gatatacgcg ttgacattga ttattgacta gttattaata
     4201 gtaatcaatt acggggtcat tagttcatag cccatatatg gagttccgcg ttacataact
     4261 tacggtaaat ggcccgcctg gctgaccgcc caacgacccc cgcccattga cgtcaataat
     4321 gacgtatgtt cccatagtaa cgccaatagg gactttccat tgacgtcaat gggtggagta
     4381 tttacggtaa actgcccact tggcagtaca tcaagtgtat catatgccaa gtacgccccc
     4441 tattgacgtc aatgacggta aatggcccgc ctggcattat gcccagtaca tgaccttatg
     4501 ggactttcct acttggcagt acatctacgt attagtcatc gctattacca tggtgatgcg
     4561 gttttggcag tacatcaatg ggcgtggata gcggtttgac tcacggggat ttccaagtct
     4621 ccaccccatt gacgtcaatg ggagtttgtt ttggcaccaa aatcaacggg actttccaaa
     4681 atgtcgtaac aactccgccc cattgacgca aatgggcggt aggcgtgtac ggtgggaggt
     4741 ctatataagc agagctctct ggctaactag agaacccact gcttactggc ttatcgaaat
     4801 taatacgact cactataggg agacccaagc ttggtaccga gctcggatca gccaccatgg
     4861 aacaaaagtt gatttctgaa gaagatttgt taagaaagag aggatccgcg gaggtggggg
     4921 agataatcga gggctgccgc ctgcccgtgc tgcggcgcaa ccaggacaac gaagatgagt
     4981 ggcccctggc tgagatcctg agcgtgaagg acatcagtgg ccgaaagctt ttctatgtcc
     5041 attacattga cttcaacaaa cgtctggatg aatgggtgac tcacgagcgg ctggacttaa
     5101 agaagatcca atttcccaag aaagaggcca agacacctac caagaacgga cttcctgggt
     5161 cccgccccgg ctctcccgaa agagaggtgc cggcctccgc ccaggccagc gggaagacct
     5221 tgccaatccc ggtccagatc acactccgct tcaacctgcc caaggagcgg gaggccatcc
     5281 caggtggcga gcctgaccag ccgctctcct ccagctcctg cctgcaaccc aaccaccgct
     5341 caacgaaacg gaaggtggag gtggtttcac cagcaacccc agtgcccagc gagacagccc
     5401 cagcctcggt tttccctcag aatgggtcag cccgtagggc agtggcagcc cagcctggac
     5461 ggaagcggaa atctaattgc ttgggcactg atgaggattc tcaggacagc tcagatggaa
     5521 taccgtcagc accacgaatg actggcagtc tggtgtctga ccggagccac gacgacattg
     5581 tcacccggat gaagaacatt gagtgtattg agcttggccg gcaccgcctc aagccgtggt
     5641 acttctcccc gtacccacaa gagcttacca cgctacccgt cctctacctg tgcgaatttt
     5701 gcctcaaata tggccgtagc ctcaagtgtc tgcaacgcca cttgaccaaa tgtgatcttc
     5761 ggcaccctcc aggcaatgaa atttaccgca agggcaccat ctcctttttt gagattgatg
     5821 gacggaaaaa caagagttac tcacaaaacc tgtgtcttct ggccaagtgt ttcctggacc
     5881 acaaaacact gtactatgac actgacccct tcctcttcta cgtaatgacg gagtatgact
     5941 gcaaaggttt ccacatcgtg ggctacttct ccaaggaaaa ggaatccaca gaagattaca
     6001 atgtggcctg catcttgact ctgcctccct accagcgccg gggctatggc aagctgctta
     6061 ttgagttcag ctatgaactc tcgaaagtag aagggaagac cggaactcct gagaaacccc
     6121 tgtcagatct tggcctccta tcctaccgaa gttactggtc ccaaaccatc ttggagatcc
     6181 tgatggggct gaagtcggag agcggggaga ggccacagat caccatcaat gagatcagtg
     6241 aaatcactag tatcaagaaa gaagatgtca tctccacact gcagtatctc aacctcatca
     6301 attactacaa gggccagtat atcctaactc tgtcagaaga catcgtggat gggcatgagc
     6361 gggctatgct caagcggctc cttcggattg actccaagtg tctgcacttc actcccaaag
     6421 actggagcaa gagaggaaag tggtaagaat tctgcagata tccatcacac tggcggccgc
     6481 tcgagcatgc atctagaggg ccgataaaat aaaagatttt atttagtctc cagaaaaagg
     6541 ggggaatgaa agaccccacc tgtaggtttg gcaagctagc ttaagtaacg ccattttgca
     6601 aggcatggaa aaatacataa ctgagaatag agaagttcag atcaaggtca ggaacagatg
     6661 gaacagctga atatgggcca aacaggatat ctgtggtaag cagttcctgc cccggctcag
     6721 ggccaagaac agatggaaca gctgaatatg ggccaaacag gatatctgtg gtaagcagtt
     6781 cctgccccgg ctcagggcca agaacagatg gtccccagat gcggtccagc cctcagcagt
     6841 ttctagagaa ccatcagatg tttccagggt gccccaagga cctgaaatga ccctgtgcct
     6901 tatttgaact aaccaatcag ttcgcttctc gcttctgttc gcgcgcttct gctccccgag
     6961 ctcaataaaa gagcccacaa cccctcactc ggggcgccag tcctccgatt gactgagtcg
     7021 cccgggtacc cgtgtatcca ataaaccctc ttgcagttgc atccgacttg tggtctcgct
     7081 gttccttggg agggtctcct ctgagtgatt gactacccgt cagcgggggt ctttcacatg
     7141 cagcatgtat caaaattaat ttggtttttt ttcttaagta tttacattaa atggccatag
     7201 ttgcattaat gaatcggcca acgcgcgggg agaggcggtt tgcgtattgg gcgct
//
